Addgene plasmid #69455: pJBL-RNAINS3
Purpose: RNA-IN S3 variant 5' UTR sequence controlling expression of superfolder GFP (UTR sequence from Mutalik et al., Nat. Chem. Biol., 2012)
Depositing lab: Julius Lucks. Depositing organization: Cornell University. Publication: Simultaneous characterization of cellular RNA structure and function with in-cell SHAPE-Seq. Watters KE, Abbott TR, Lucks JB. Nucleic Acids Res. 2015 Sep 8. pii: gkv879. 10.1093/nar/gkv879 PubMed 26350218.
Backbone
  Vector backbone: custom
  Backbone manufacturer: N/A
  Backbone size w/o insert (bp): 2200
  Total vector size (bp): 3100
  Vector type: Bacterial Expression, Synthetic Biology
Growth in bacteria
  Bacterial resistance: Chloramphenicol, 25 μg/mL
  Growth temperature: 37°C
  Growth strain: DH5alpha
  Copy number: Low Copy
Gene/Insert
  Gene/Insert name: RNA-IN S3 (alt name: IS10 (mutated S3 variant))
  Species: Synthetic
  Insert size (bp): 900
  Mutation: mutations for S3 variant (from wt)
  Promoter: J23119
  Cloning method: Unknown
  Sequencing primers: 5′ aaatgtagcacctgaagtcagcccc
Terms and licenses: Academic/Nonprofit Terms; Industry Terms: Not Available to Industry
Depositor comments: Mutated from sequence obtained from Arkin Lab (UC Berkeley)
How to cite: pJBL-RNAINS3 was a gift from Julius Lucks (Addgene plasmid # 69455 ; http://n2t.net/addgene:69455 ; RRID:Addgene_69455)
