[The description below was written by a language model from this plasmid's Addgene catalogue record and pLannotate feature annotations shown in this document.]
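Description:
pJBL-RNAINS3 is a small (about 3.1 kb) bacterial expression plasmid built on a custom backbone for synthetic biology work in E. coli. It replicates from a p15A origin, which the catalogue lists as low copy and which is compatible with ColE1-type plasmids, so a second plasmid can be maintained in the same cell. Selection is by chloramphenicol, through a cat gene driven by its own promoter and followed by the lambda t0 terminator. The annotation also picks up short fragments of IS1, an RSF origin, and the tet and lac UV5 promoters. These look like backbone remnants or partial matches rather than functional parts.

The payload is a single reporter cassette. The strong constitutive J23119 promoter (the version ending in an SpeI site) drives a transcript whose 5' untranslated region is the S3 variant of RNA-IN, a mutated derivative of the IS10 translational control element, placed upstream of the superfolder GFP coding sequence. The short gap between the annotated promoter and the GFP open reading frame corresponds to this UTR, although the feature table does not annotate it separately. Transcription ends at tandem rrnB T1 and T7Te terminators. In the IS10 system, RNA-IN contains the ribosome binding region of the message, and a cognate antisense RNA-OUT can pair with it to repress translation. The engineered variants were designed as orthogonal sense/antisense pairs. No antisense RNA is annotated on this plasmid, so it would presumably be supplied from a compatible second plasmid. According to the record, the construct was used to link RNA structure with regulatory function in cells by in-cell SHAPE-Seq, with GFP fluorescence as the functional readout.
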