Features (pLannotate 1.2.2; 12 found; start..end, strand, type, name):
     11..45      +  promoter       J23119(SpeI) promoter: bacterial promoter (Registry of Standard Biological Parts BBa J23119) modified to end with an SpeI site
     91..801     +  CDS            Superfolder GFP: Superfolder GFP is a basic (constitutively fluorescent) green fluorescent protein published in 2005, derived from Aequorea victoria. It is reported to be a very rapidly-maturing weak dimer.
    837..908     +  terminator     rrnB T1 terminator: transcription terminator T1 from the E. coli rrnB gene
    924..951     +  terminator     T7Te terminator: phage T7 early transcription terminator
    990..1087    +  promoter       cat promoter: promoter of the E. coli cat gene encoding chloramphenicol acetyltransferase
   1088..1744    +  CDS            cat: CAT_ECOLX - Experimental evidence at protein level: Swiss-Prot protein existence level 1. This enzyme is an effector of chloramphenicol resistance in bacteria. From Escherichia coli. This protein is used as a marker in many commonly used cloning vectors, such as pACYC184.
   1768..1862    +  terminator     lambda t0 terminator: transcription terminator from phage lambda
   1998..2141    +  mobile_element IS1 (fragment): prokaryotic transposable element IS1
   2260..2315    -  rep_origin     RSF ori (fragment): Plasmids containing the RSF 1030 origin of replication can be propagated in E. coli cells that contain additional plasmids with compatible origins.
   2403..2948    -  rep_origin     p15A ori: Plasmids containing the medium-copy-number p15A origin of replication can be propagated in E. coli cells that contain a second plasmid with the ColE1 origin.
   3060..3084    +  promoter       tet promoter (fragment): E. coli promoter for tetracycline efflux protein gene
   3105..3126    +  promoter       lac UV5 promoter (fragment): E. coli lac promoter with an "up" mutation
>Addgene plasmid #69455 | pJBL-RNAINS3 | depositor full sequence | sequence record 122579 | pJBL-RNAINS3 sequence 3126 bps
GAATTCGAATTTGACAGCTAGCTCAGTCCTAGGTATAATACTAGTGGGAAAAATCAATAAGGAGACAACA
AGATGTGCGAACTCGATGCTAGCAAAGGAGAAGAACTTTTCACTGGAGTTGTCCCAATTCTTGTTGAATT
AGATGGTGATGTTAATGGGCACAAATTTTCTGTCCGTGGAGAGGGTGAAGGTGATGCTACAAACGGAAAA
CTCACCCTTAAATTTATTTGCACTACTGGAAAACTACCTGTTCCGTGGCCAACACTTGTCACTACTCTGA
CCTATGGTGTTCAATGCTTTTCCCGTTATCCGGATCACATGAAACGGCATGACTTTTTCAAGAGTGCCAT
GCCCGAAGGTTATGTACAGGAACGCACTATATCTTTCAAAGATGACGGGACCTACAAGACGCGTGCTGAA
GTCAAGTTTGAAGGTGATACCCTTGTTAATCGTATCGAGTTAAAGGGTATTGATTTTAAAGAAGATGGAA
ACATTCTTGGACACAAACTCGAGTACAACTTTAACTCACACAATGTATACATCACGGCAGACAAACAAAA
GAATGGAATCAAAGCTAACTTCAAAATTCGCCACAACGTTGAAGATGGTTCCGTTCAACTAGCAGACCAT
TATCAACAAAATACTCCAATTGGCGATGGCCCTGTCCTTTTACCAGACAACCATTACCTGTCGACACAAT
CTGTCCTTTCGAAAGATCCCAACGAAAAGCGTGACCACATGGTCCTTCTTGAGTTTGTAACTGCTGCTGG
GATTACACATGGCATGGATGAGCTCTACAAATAAGGATCCAAACTCGAGTAAGGATCTCCAGGCATCAAA
TAAAACGAAAGGCTCAGTCGAAAGACTGGGCCTTTCGTTTTATCTGTTGTTTGTCGGTGAACGCTCTCTA
CTAGAGTCACACTGGCTCACCTTCGGGTGGGCCTTTCTGCGTTTATACCTAGGGTACGGGTTTTGCCTGC
AGTTGATCGGGCACGTAAGAGGTTCCAACTTTCACCATAATGAAATAAGATCACTACCGGGCGTATTTTT
TGAGTTATCGAGATTTTCAGGAGCTAAGGAAGCTAAAATGGAGAAAAAAATCACTGGATATACCACCGTT
GATATATCCCAATGGCATCGTAAAGAACATTTTGAGGCATTTCAGTCAGTTGCTCAATGTACCTATAACC
AGACCGTTCAGCTGGATATTACGGCCTTTTTAAAGACCGTAAAGAAAAATAAGCACAAGTTTTATCCGGC
CTTTATTCACATTCTTGCCCGCCTGATGAATGCTCATCCGGAATTTCGTATGGCAATGAAAGACGGTGAG
CTGGTGATATGGGATAGTGTTCACCCTTGTTACACCGTTTTCCATGAGCAAACTGAAACGTTTTCATCGC
TCTGGAGTGAATACCACGACGATTTCCGGCAGTTTCTACACATATATTCGCAAGATGTGGCGTGTTACGG
TGAAAACCTGGCCTATTTCCCTAAAGGGTTTATTGAGAATATGTTTTTCGTCTCAGCCAATCCCTGGGTG
AGTTTCACCAGTTTTGATTTAAACGTGGCCAATATGGACAACTTCTTCGCCCCCGTTTTCACCATGGGCA
AATATTATACGCAAGGCGACAAGGTGCTGATGCCGCTGGCGATTCAGGTTCATCATGCCGTTTGTGATGG
CTTCCATGTCGGCAGAATGCTTAATGAATTACAACAGTACTGCGATGAGTGGCAGGGCGGGGCGTAATTT
GATATCGAGCTCGCTTGGACTCCTGTTGATAGATCCAGTAATGACCTCAGAACTCCATCTGGATTTGTTC
AGAACGCTCGGTTGCCGCCGGGCGTTTTTTATTGGTGAGAATCCAAGCCTCCGATCAACGTCTCATTTTC
GCCAAAAGTTGGCCCAGGGCTTCCCGGTATCAACAGGGACACCAGGATTTATTTATTCTGCGAAGTGATC
TTCCGTCACAGGTATTTATTCGGCGCAAAGTGCGTCGGGTGATGCTGCCAACTTACTGATTTAGTGTATG
ATGGTGTTTTTGAGGTGCTCCAGTGGCTTCTGTTTCTATCAGCTGTCCCTCCTGTTCAGCTACTGACGGG
GTGGTGCGTAACGGCAAAAGCACCGCCGGACATCAGCGCTAGCGGAGTGTATACTGGCTTACTATGTTGG
CACTGATGAGGGTGTCAGTGAAGTGCTTCATGTGGCAGGAGAAAAAAGGCTGCACCGGTGCGTCAGCAGA
ATATGTGATACAGGATATATTCCGCTTCCTCGCTCACTGACTCGCTACGCTCGGTCGTTCGACTGCGGCG
AGCGGAAATGGCTTACGAACGGGGCGGAGATTTCCTGGAAGATGCCAGGAAGATACTTAACAGGGAAGTG
AGAGGGCCGCGGCAAAGCCGTTTTTCCATAGGCTCCGCCCCCCTGACAAGCATCACGAAATCTGACGCTC
AAATCAGTGGTGGCGAAACCCGACAGGACTATAAAGATACCAGGCGTTTCCCCCTGGCGGCTCCCTCGTG
CGCTCTCCTGTTCCTGCCTTTCGGTTTACCGGTGTCATTCCGCTGTTATGGCCGCGTTTGTCTCATTCCA
CGCCTGACACTCAGTTCCGGGTAGGCAGTTCGCTCCAAGCTGGACTGTATGCACGAACCCCCCGTTCAGT
CCGACCGCTGCGCCTTATCCGGTAACTATCGTCTTGAGTCCAACCCGGAAAGACATGCAAAAGCACCACT
GGCAGCAGCCACTGGTAATTGATTTAGAGGAGTTAGTCTTGAAGTCATGCGCCGGTTAAGGCTAAACTGA
AAGGACAAGTTTTGGTGACTGCGCTCCTCCAAGCCAGTTACCTCGGTTCAAAGAGTTGGTAGCTCAGAGA
ACCTTCGAAAAACCGCCCTGCAAGGCGGTTTTTTCGTTTTCAGAGCAAGAGATTACGCGCAGACCAAAAC
GATCTCAAGAAGATCATCTTATTAATCAGATAAAATATTTCTAGATTTCAGTGCAATTTATCTCTTCAAA
TGTAGCACCTGAAGTCAGCCCCATACGATATAAGTTGTAATTCTCATGTTTGACAGCTTATCATCGATAA
GCTTCCGATGGCGCGCCGAGAGGCTTTACACTTTATGCTTCCGGCT
