>Addgene plasmid #69455 | pJBL-RNAINS3 | addgene partial sequence | sequence record 124695 | p15A-F 5'-gattacgcgcagaccaaaac-3'
TCTTATTAATCAGATAAAATATTTCTAGATTTCAGTGCAATTTATCTCTTCAAATGTAGCACCTGAAGTC
AGCCCCATACGATATAAGTTGTAATTCTCATGTTTGACAGCTTATCATCGATAAGCTTCCGATGGCGCGC
CGAGAGGCTTTACACTTTATGCTTCCGGCTGAATTCGAATTTGACAGCTAGCTCAGTCCTAGGTATAATA
CTAGTGGGAAAAATCAATAAGGAGACAACAAGATGTGCGAACTCGATGCTAGCAAAGGAGAAGAACTTTT
CACTGGAGTTGTCCCAATTCTTGTTGAATTAGATGGTGATGTTAATGGGCACAAATTTTCTGTCCGTGGA
GAGGGTGAAGGTGATGCTACAAACGGAAAACTCACCCTTAAATTTATTTGCACTACTGGAAAACTACCTG
TTCCGTGGCCAACACTTGTCACTACTCTGACCTATGGTGTTCAATGCTTTTCCCGTTATCCGGATCACAT
GAAACGGCATGACTTTTTCAAGAGTGCCATGCCCGAAGGTTATGTACAGGAACGCACTATATCTTTCAAA
GATGACGGGACCTACAAGACGCGTGCTGAAGTCAAGTTTGAAGGTGATACCCTTGTTAATCGTATCGAGT
TAAAGGGTATTGATTTTAAAGAAGATGGAAACATTCTTGGACACAAACTCGAGTACAACTTTAACTCACA
CAATGTATACATCACGGCAGACAAACAAAAGAATGGAATCAAAGCTAACTTCAAAATTCGCCACAACGTT
GAAGATGGTTCCGTTCAACTAGCAGACCATTATCAACAAAATACTCC
