>Addgene plasmid #69455 | pJBL-RNAINS3 | addgene partial sequence | sequence record 124696 | pRJPaph-R1 5'-GGAAATCGTCGTGGTATTCAc-3'
GTTTCAGTTTGCTCATGGAAAACGGTGTAACAAGGGTGAACACTATCCCATATCACCAGCTCACCGTCTT
TCATTGCCATACGAAATTCCGGATGAGCATTCATCAGGCGGGCAAGAATGTGAATAAAGGCCGGATAAAA
CTTGTGCTTATTTTTCTTTACGGTCTTTAAAAAGGCCGTAATATCCAGCTGAACGGTCTGGTTATAGGTA
CATTGAGCAACTGACTGAAATGCCTCAAAATGTTCTTTACGATGCCATTGGGATATATCAACGGTGGTAT
ATCCAGTGATTTTTTTCTCCATTTTAGCTTCCTTAGCTCCTGAAAATCTCGATAACTCAAAAAATACGCC
CGGTAGTGATCTTATTTCATTATGGTGAAAGTTGGAACCTCTTACGTGCCCGATCAACTGCAGGCAAAAC
CCGTACCCTAGGTATAAACGCAGAAAGGCCCACCCGAAGGTGAGCCAGTGTGACTCTAGTAGAGAGCGTT
CACCGACAAACAACAGATAAAACGAAAGGCCCAGTCTTTCGACTGAGCCTTTCGTTTTATTTGATGCCTG
GAGATCCTTACTCGAGTTTGGATCCTTATTTGTAGAGCTCATCCATGCCATGTGTAATCCCAGCAGCAGT
TACAAACTCAAGAAGGACCATGTGGTCACGCTTTTCGTTGGGATCTTTCGAAAGGACAGATTGTGTCGAC
AGGTAATGGTTGTCTGGTAAAAGGACAGGGCCATCGCCAATTGGAGTATTTTGTTGATAATGGTCTGCTA
GTTGAACGGAACCATCTTCAACGTTGTGGCGAATTTTGAAGTTAGCTTTGATTCCATTCTTTTGTTTGTC
TGCCGTGATGTATACATTGTGTGAGTTAAAGTTGTACTCGAGTTTGTGTCCAAGAA
